>Addgene plasmid #212486 | pTwist-SARS-CoV-2 Spike-deltaC18 L981F (TTC) | addgene full sequence | sequence record 462171 | Addgene NGS Result
ATGTTTGTGTTCCTCGTTCTCCTGCCCCTCGTTTCTTCCCAATGCGTGAACCTCACAACTAGAACGCAGC
TCCCACCCGCTTACACGAACTCTTTTACTCGTGGAGTATACTATCCCGATAAAGTCTTTAGGTCCAGTGT
CCTTCATTCTACTCAAGACCTTTTCCTGCCATTCTTCTCAAATGTCACCTGGTTCCATGCTATCCACGTT
TCTGGCACCAACGGAACTAAACGATTTGATAATCCCGTCTTGCCATTTAACGATGGCGTATACTTTGCCT
CAACGGAGAAGTCCAACATTATCCGGGGATGGATATTTGGCACCACCCTGGACTCCAAGACACAGTCTCT
CCTCATTGTGAACAACGCCACCAATGTCGTCATCAAAGTCTGTGAATTTCAATTTTGTAACGATCCCTTT
CTCGGGGTTTATTATCATAAGAATAACAAGTCTTGGATGGAGTCAGAGTTCCGCGTTTACAGTTCCGCTA
ACAACTGTACTTTTGAGTACGTTTCCCAACCATTTCTCATGGATCTTGAAGGGAAGCAAGGCAACTTCAA
GAATCTCCGCGAATTTGTGTTTAAGAATATAGACGGCTACTTCAAAATTTATAGCAAGCATACCCCGATA
AATCTGGTTCGGGATCTCCCTCAAGGCTTCTCCGCGTTGGAACCCCTCGTGGACTTGCCGATTGGCATCA
ACATCACCCGGTTCCAAACCCTTCTTGCCCTTCATCGAAGCTACCTCACGCCTGGCGACAGTAGTAGTGG
TTGGACAGCGGGCGCAGCAGCCTACTATGTGGGATATTTGCAACCACGCACCTTTCTTCTCAAATATAAC
GAAAACGGAACAATTACCGATGCCGTAGACTGTGCCCTCGATCCCCTGTCCGAAACTAAATGCACACTCA
AGTCCTTCACAGTTGAGAAAGGCATATACCAAACCAGTAACTTCCGCGTCCAACCCACCGAATCCATTGT
TCGATTCCCTAACATCACCAATTTGTGTCCTTTCGGTGAAGTATTTAATGCCACTCGATTTGCATCAGTT
TATGCCTGGAATCGCAAGCGAATATCAAATTGTGTTGCAGATTATAGTGTCCTGTATAATAGCGCATCAT
TCAGCACTTTTAAGTGTTATGGGGTCAGCCCTACGAAATTGAATGACTTGTGTTTTACCAACGTTTACGC
AGATTCTTTCGTCATACGCGGCGACGAAGTCCGACAGATTGCACCGGGGCAAACCGGAAAGATAGCAGAC
TATAATTATAAGTTGCCGGATGACTTCACCGGCTGCGTTATAGCATGGAACTCCAATAATCTCGATTCAA
AAGTCGGCGGCAACTATAATTATCTTTACCGCCTGTTTCGCAAGTCAAATCTGAAGCCCTTTGAACGTGA
CATCTCCACCGAAATTTATCAAGCTGGCAGCACCCCATGTAATGGAGTGGAAGGGTTTAACTGTTATTTT
CCCCTTCAATCATACGGATTTCAACCAACAAATGGGGTGGGCTATCAACCATATCGGGTGGTAGTCTTGA
GCTTTGAGCTGCTCCACGCACCGGCTACAGTTTGCGGACCGAAGAAAAGCACTAACCTGGTGAAGAATAA
ATGTGTGAACTTCAACTTTAATGGGCTCACCGGAACAGGGGTGCTGACAGAATCAAACAAGAAATTTCTC
CCTTTTCAACAATTTGGTAGAGACATTGCCGATACCACAGATGCCGTCCGCGATCCGCAAACACTGGAAA
TCCTCGATATAACACCCTGTAGCTTCGGCGGGGTCAGCGTGATAACTCCCGGAACGAACACATCCAACCA
AGTGGCTGTCCTGTATCAAGATGTCAACTGTACCGAAGTCCCTGTGGCGATACACGCCGACCAACTGACA
CCCACCTGGAGAGTCTACTCAACAGGTTCCAATGTCTTTCAAACTAGAGCGGGTTGTCTCATTGGCGCTG
AGCATGTCAATAATTCATACGAATGTGATATTCCTATTGGGGCAGGAATCTGTGCGTCTTATCAAACTCA
AACGAACTCACCACGGCGCGCTCGCTCAGTAGCCAGCCAGTCCATAATCGCCTATACCATGAGTCTCGGG
GCTGAGAACTCCGTGGCTTATTCAAACAATTCCATCGCAATCCCAACTAACTTTACCATTAGCGTTACCA
CGGAAATCTTGCCCGTCAGCATGACTAAGACGAGCGTAGACTGTACGATGTATATCTGTGGGGATTCCAC
CGAGTGTAGCAACCTCTTGCTTCAATACGGGTCTTTCTGTACTCAACTCAACCGAGCATTGACCGGAATT
GCGGTCGAACAAGACAAGAATACCCAAGAGGTGTTCGCACAAGTAAAGCAAATATACAAAACGCCGCCAA
TCAAAGATTTTGGCGGGTTTAATTTTAGCCAAATACTGCCAGACCCATCTAAGCCTTCAAAACGCAGCTT
TATCGAGGATCTGCTGTTCAACAAAGTTACGTTGGCTGACGCGGGTTTCATTAAGCAGTATGGGGATTGT
TTGGGAGACATTGCGGCCCGCGACCTTATCTGTGCTCAAAAATTCAATGGGTTGACAGTTCTGCCCCCTC
TGCTCACTGATGAGATGATTGCACAGTATACATCAGCATTGTTGGCAGGAACCATTACATCCGGCTGGAC
TTTTGGCGCGGGTGCGGCCCTTCAAATACCTTTCGCTATGCAAATGGCTTACAGATTCAATGGGATTGGT
GTCACGCAAAATGTATTGTATGAAAATCAGAAGCTGATCGCTAATCAATTTAACAGCGCGATTGGCAAGA
TCCAAGATTCACTGTCAAGCACAGCGTCCGCCCTCGGCAAACTCCAAGATGTTGTGAATCAAAACGCCCA
GGCCCTGAATACCCTCGTGAAGCAACTGAGTTCTAACTTCGGCGCAATCTCCAGCGTCCTCAACGACATA
TTCTCCAGACTTGATAAGGTGGAAGCCGAGGTGCAAATTGATCGGCTCATCACAGGCAGGCTCCAGTCAC
TCCAAACTTATGTGACACAACAGTTGATCCGGGCTGCTGAGATACGAGCAAGCGCCAACCTGGCCGCCAC
TAAAATGTCAGAGTGCGTGCTCGGGCAGTCCAAACGGGTTGACTTTTGTGGCAAGGGCTATCACTTGATG
TCCTTCCCCCAATCCGCCCCACATGGAGTGGTCTTTCTCCACGTCACTTATGTCCCTGCTCAAGAGAAGA
ACTTTACGACAGCTCCAGCAATCTGTCACGATGGCAAAGCGCACTTTCCCAGGGAAGGCGTTTTCGTCAG
TAATGGCACGCATTGGTTTGTGACCCAAAGGAATTTCTATGAACCCCAAATCATAACCACTGACAATACA
TTTGTCTCAGGCAACTGTGATGTGGTCATTGGGATCGTGAACAACACGGTATATGATCCCCTGCAACCCG
AGTTGGATAGCTTCAAAGAGGAATTGGATAAATACTTTAAGAATCATACTTCACCCGATGTTGATCTCGG
GGACATATCAGGAATAAATGCAAGTGTCGTCAACATTCAGAAAGAGATTGATCGCCTTAATGAGGTCGCC
AAGAACTTGAATGAATCTTTGATCGACTTGCAAGAACTGGGCAAATACGAACAATATATTAAATGGCCCT
GGTACATTTGGTTGGGCTTTATCGCCGGACTTATAGCTATCGTTATGGTCACAATTATGTTGTGCTGTAT
GACTAGCTGTTGTTCCTGCTTGAAAGGATGTTGCAGTTGCGGATCTTGTTGTAAATAAAGGATCCTCTAG
AAGTTGTCTCCTCCTGCACTGACTGACTGATACAATCGATTTCTGGATCCGCAGGCCTAATCAACCTCTG
GATTACAAAATTTGTGAAAGATTGACTGGTATTCTTAACTATGTTGCTCCTTTTACGCTATGTGGATACG
CTGCTTTAATGCCTTTGTATCATGCTATTGCTTCCCGTATGGCTTTCATTTTCTCCTCCTTGTATAAATC
CTGGTTGCTGTCTCTTTATGAGGAGTTGTGGCCCGTTGTCAGGCAACGTGGCGTGGTGTGCACTGTGTTT
GCTGACGCAACCCCCACTGGTTGGGGCATTGCCACCACCTGTCAGCTCCTTTCCGGGACTTTCGCTTTCC
CCCTCCCTATTGCCACGGCGGAACTCATCGCCGCCTGCCTTGCCCGCTGCTGGACAGGGGCTCGGCTGTT
GGGCACTGACAATTCCGTGGTGTTGTCGGGGAAGCTGACGTCCTTTCCATGGCTGCTCGCCTGTGTTGCC
ACCTGGATTCTGCGCGGGACGTCCTTCTGCTACGTCCCTTCGGCCCTCAATCCAGCGGACCTTCCTTCCC
GCGGCCTGCTGCCGGCTCTGCGGCCTCTTCCGCGTCTTCGCCTTCGCCCTCAGACGAGTCGGATCTCCCT
TTGGGCCGCCTCCCCGCCTGTCTAGCTTGACTGACTGAGATACAGCGTACCTTCAGCTCACAGACATGAT
AAGATACATTGATGAGTTTGGACAAACCACAACTAGAATGCAGTGAAAAAAATGCTTTATTTGTGAAATT
TGTGATGCTATTGCTTTATTTGTAACCATTATAAGCTGCAATAAACAAGTTAACAACAACAATTGCATTC
ATTTTATGTTTCAGGTTCAGGGGGAGGTGTGGGAGGTTTTTTAAAGCAAGTAAAACCTCTACAAATGTGG
TATTGGCCCATCTCTATCGGTATCGTAGCATAACCCCTTGGGGCCTCTAAACGGGTCTTGAGGGGTTTTT
TGTGCCCCTCGGGCCGGATTGCTATCTACCGGCATTGGCGCAGAAAAAAATGCCTGATGCGACGCTGCGC
GTCTTATACTCCCACATATGCCAGATTCAGCAACGGATACGGCTTCCCCAACTTGCCCACTTCCATACGT
GTCCTCCTTACCAGAAATTTATCCTTAAGGTCGTCAGCTATCCTGCAGGCGATCTCTCGATTTCGATCAA
GACATTCCTTTAATGGTCTTTTCTGGACACCACTAGGGGTCAGAAGTAGTTCATCAAACTTTCTTCCCTC
CCTAATCTCATTGGTTACCTTGGGCTATCGAAACTTAATTAAGCGATCTGCATCTCAATTAGTCAGCAAC
CATAGTCCCGCCCCTAACTCCGCCCATCCCGCCCCTAACTCCGCCCAGTTCCGCCCATTCTCCGCCCCAT
CGCTGACTAATTTTTTTTATTTATGCAGAGGCCGAGGCCGCCTCGGCCTCTGAGCTATTCCAGAAGTAGT
GAGGAGGCTTTTTTGGAGGCCTAGGCTTTTGCAAAGGAGGTAGCCAACATGATTGAACAAGATGGATTGC
ACGCAGGTTCTCCCGCCGCTTGGGTGGAGAGGCTATTCGGCTATGACTGGGCACAACAGACAATCGGCTG
CTCTGATGCCGCCGTGTTCCGGCTGTCAGCGCAGGGGCGCCCGGTTCTTTTTGTCAAGACCGACCTGTCC
GGTGCCCTGAATGAACTCCAGGACGAGGCAGCGCGGCTATCGTGGCTGGCCACGACGGGCGTTCCTTGCG
CAGCTGTGCTCGACGTTGTCACTGAAGCGGGAAGGGACTGGCTGCTATTGGGCGAAGTGCCGGGGCAGGA
TCTCCTGTCATCTCACCTTGCTCCTGCCGAGAAAGTATCCATCATGGCTGATGCAATGCGGCGGCTGCAT
ACGCTTGATCCGGCTACCTGCCCATTCGACCACCAAGCGAAACATCGCATCGAGCGAGCACGTACTCGGA
TGGAAGCCGGTCTTGTCGATCAGGATGATCTGGACGAAGAGCATCAGGGGCTCGCGCCAGCCGAACTGTT
CGCCAGGCTCAAGGCGCGGATGCCCGACGGCGAGGATCTCGTCGTGACCCACGGCGATGCCTGCTTGCCG
AATATCATGGTGGAAAATGGCCGCTTTTCTGGATTCATCGACTGTGGCCGGCTGGGTGTGGCGGACCGCT
ATCAGGACATAGCGTTGGCTACCCGTGATATTGCTGAAGAGCTTGGCGGCGAATGGGCTGACCGCTTCCT
CGTGCTTTACGGTATCGCCGCTCCCGATTCGCAGCGCATCGCCTTCTATCGCCTTCTTGACGAGTTCTTC
TAGTATGTAAGCCCTGTGCCTTCTAGTTGCCAGCCATCTGTTGTTTGCCCCTCCCCCGTGCCTTCCTTGA
CCCTGGAAGGTGCCACTCCCACTGTCCTTTCCTAATAAAATGAGGAAATTGCATCGCATTGTCTGAGTAG
GTGTCATTCTATTCTGGGGGGTGGGGTGGGGCAGGACAGCAAGGGGGAGGATTGGGAAGACAATAGCAGG
CATGCTGGGGATGCGGTGGGCTCTATGGTTAATTAACCAGTCAAGTCAGCTACTTGGCGAGATCGACTTG
TCTGGGTTTCGACTACGCTCAGAATTGCGTCAGTCAAGTTCGATCTGGTCCTTGCTATTGCACCCGTTCT
CCGATTACGAGTTTCATTTAAATCATGTGAGCAAAAGGCCAGCAAAAGGCCAGGAACCGTAAAAAGGCCG
CGTTGCTGGCGTTTTTCCATAGGCTCCGCCCCCCTGACGAGCATCACAAAAATCGACGCTCAAGTCAGAG
GTGGCGAAACCCGACAGGACTATAAAGATACCAGGCGTTTCCCCCTGGAAGCTCCCTCGTGCGCTCTCCT
GTTCCGACCCTGCCGCTTACCGGATACCTGTCCGCCTTTCTCCCTTCGGGAAGCGTGGCGCTTTCTCATA
GCTCACGCTGTAGGTATCTCAGTTCGGTGTAGGTCGTTCGCTCCAAGCTGGGCTGTGTGCACGAACCCCC
CGTTCAGCCCGACCGCTGCGCCTTATCCGGTAACTATCGTCTTGAGTCCAACCCGGTAAGACACGACTTA
TCGCCACTGGCAGCAGCCACTGGTAACAGGATTAGCAGAGCGAGGTATGTAGGCGGTGCTACAGAGTTCT
TGAAGTGGTGGCCTAACTACGGCTACACTAGAAGAACAGTATTTGGTATCTGCGCTCTGCTGAAGCCAGT
TACCTTCGGAAAAAGAGTTGGTAGCTCTTGATCCGGCAAACAAACCACCGCTGGTAGCGGTGGTTTTTTT
GTTTGCAAGCAGCAGATTACGCGCAGAAAAAAAGGATCTCAAGAAGATCCTTTGATCTTTTCTACGGGGT
CTGACGCTCAGTGGAACGAAAACTCACGTTAAGGGATTTTGGTCATGAGATTATCAAAAAGGATCTTCAC
CTAGATCCTTTTAAATTAAAAATGAAGTTTTAAATCAATCTAAAGTATATATGAGTAAACTTGGTCTGAC
AGTTACCAATGCTTAATCAGTGAGGCACCTATCTCAGCGATCTGTCTATTTCGTTCATCCATAGTTGCAT
TTAAATTTCCGAACTCTCCAAGGCCCTCGTCGGAAAATCTTCAAACCTTTCGTCCGATCCATCTTGCAGG
CTACCTCTCGAACGAACTATCGCAAGTCTCTTGGCCGGCCTTGCGCCTTGGCTATTGCTTGGCAGCGCCT
ATCGCCAGGTATTACTCCAATCCCGAATATCCGAGATCGGGATCACCCGAGAGAAGTTCAACCTACATCC
TCAATCCCGATCTATCCGAGATCCGAGGAATATCGAAATCGGGGCGCGCCTGGTGTACCGAGAACGATCC
TCTCAGTGCGAGTCTCGACGATCCATATCGTTGCTTGGCAGTCAGCCAGTCGGAATCCAGCTTGGGACCC
AGGAAGTCCAATCGTCAGATATTGTACTCAAGCCTGGTCACGGCAGCGTACCGATCTGTTTAAACCTAGA
TATTGATAGTCTGATCGGTCAACGTATAATCGAGTCCTAGCTTTTGCAAACATCTATCAAGAGACAGGAT
CAGCAGGAGGCTTTCGCATGAGTATTCAACATTTCCGTGTCGCCCTTATTCCCTTTTTTGCGGCATTTTG
CCTTCCTGTTTTTGCTCACCCAGAAACGCTGGTGAAAGTAAAAGATGCTGAAGATCAGTTGGGTGCGCGA
GTGGGTTACATCGAACTGGATCTCAACAGCGGTAAGATCCTTGAGAGTTTTCGCCCCGAAGAACGCTTTC
CAATGATGAGCACTTTTAAAGTTCTGCTATGTGGCGCGGTATTATCCCGTATTGACGCCGGGCAAGAGCA
ACTCGGTCGCCGCATACACTATTCTCAGAATGACTTGGTTGAGTATTCACCAGTCACAGAAAAGCATCTT
ACGGATGGCATGACAGTAAGAGAATTATGCAGTGCTGCCATAACCATGAGTGATAACACTGCGGCCAACT
TACTTCTGACAACGATTGGAGGACCGAAGGAGCTAACCGCTTTTTTGCACAACATGGGGGATCATGTAAC
TCGCCTTGATCGTTGGGAACCGGAGCTGAATGAAGCCATACCAAACGACGAGCGTGACACCACGATGCCT
GTAGCAATGGCAACAACCTTGCGTAAACTATTAACTGGCGAACTACTTACTCTAGCTTCCCGGCAACAGT
TGATAGACTGGATGGAGGCGGATAAAGTTGCAGGACCACTTCTGCGCTCGGCCCTTCCGGCTGGCTGGTT
TATTGCTGATAAATCTGGAGCCGGTGAGCGTGGGTCTCGCGGTATCATTGCAGCACTGGGGCCAGATGGT
AAGCCCTCCCGTATCGTAGTTATCTACACGACGGGGAGTCAGGCAACTATGGATGAACGAAATAGACAGA
TCGCTGAGATAGGTGCCTCACTGATTAAGCATTGGTAACCGATTCTAGGTGCATTGGCGCAGAAAAAAAT
GCCTGATGCGACGCTGCGCGTCTTATACTCCCACATATGCCAGATTCAGCAACGGATACGGCTTCCCCAA
CTTGCCCACTTCCATACGTGTCCTCCTTACCAGAAATTTATCCTTAAGATCCCGAATCGTTTAAACTCGA
CTCTGGCTCTATCGAATCTCCGTCGTTTCGAGCTTACGCGAACAGCCGTGGCGCTCATTTGCTCGTCGGG
CATCGAATCTCGTCAGCTATCGTCAGCTTACCTTTTTGGCAGCGATCGCGGCTCCCGACATCTTGGACCA
TTAGCTCCACAGGTATCTTCTTCCCTCTAGTGGTCATAACAGCAGCTTCAGCTACCTCTCAATTCAAAAA
ACCCCTCAAGACCCGTTTAGAGGCCCCAAGGGGTTATGCTATCAATCGTTGCGTTACACACACAAAAAAC
CAACACACATCCATCTTCGATGGATAGCGATTTTATTATCTAACTGCTGATCGAGTGTAGCCAGATCTAG
TAATCAATTACGGGGTCATTAGTTCATAGCCCATATATGGAGTTCCGCGTTACATAACTTACGGTAAATG
GCCCGCCTGGCTGACCGCCCAACGACCCCCGCCCATTGACGTCAATAATGACGTATGTTCCCATAGTAAC
GCCAATAGGGACTTTCCATTGACGTCAATGGGTGGAGTATTTACGGTAAACTGCCCACTTGGCAGTACAT
CAAGTGTATCATATGCCAAGTACGCCCCCTATTGACGTCAATGACGGTAAATGGCCCGCCTGGCATTATG
CCCAGTACATGACCTTATGGGACTTTCCTACTTGGCAGTACATCTACGTATTAGTCATCGCTATTACCAT
GCTGATGCGGTTTTGGCAGTACATCAATGGGCGTGGATAGCGGTTTGACTCACGGGGATTTCCAAGTCTC
CACCCCATTGACGTCAATGGGAGTTTGTTTTGGCACCAAAATCAACGGGACTTTCCAAAATGTCGTAACA
ACTCCGCCCCATTGACGCAAATGGGCGGTAGGCGTGTACGGTGGGAGGTCTATATAAGCAGAGCTGGTTT
AGTGAACCGTCAGATCGCCTGGAGACGCCATCCACGCTGTTTTGACCTCCATAGAAGACACCGGGACCGA
TCCAGCCTCCCCTCGAAGCTTACATGTGGTACCGAGCTCGGATCCTGAGAACTTCAGGGTGAGTCTATGG
GACCCTTGATGTTTTCTTTCCCCTTCTTTTCTATGGTTAAGTTCATGTCATAGGAAGGGGAGAAGTAACA
GGGTACACATATTGACCAAATCAGGGTAATTTTGCATTTGTAATTTTAAAAAATGCTTTCTTCTTTTAAT
ATACTTTTTTGTTTATCTTATTTCTAATACTTTCCCTAATCTCTTTCTTTCAGGGCAATAATGATACAAT
GTATCATGCCTCTTTGCACCATTCTAAAGAATAACAGTGATAATTTCTGGGTTAAGGCAATAGCAATATT
TCTGCATATAAATATTTCTGCATATAAATTGTAACTGATGTAAGAGGTTTCATATTGCTAATAGCAGCTA
CAATCCAGCTACCATTCTGCTTTTATTTTATGGTTGGGATAAGGCTGGATTATTCTGAGTCCAAGCTAGG
CCCTTTTGCTAATCATGTTCATACCTCTTATCTTCCTCCCACAGCTCCTGGGCAACGTGCTGGTCTGTGT
GCTGGCCCATCACTTTGGCAAAGGCGGCCGCC
Features (pLannotate 1.2.2; 21 found; start..end, strand, type, name):
      1..3765    +  CDS            S: SPIKE_SARS2 - Experimental evidence at protein level: Swiss-Prot protein existence level 1. [Spike glycoprotein]: May down-regulate host tetherin (BST2) by lysosomal degradation, thereby counteracting its antiviral activity. From Severe acute respiratory syndrome coronavirus 2 (2019-nCoV) (SARS-CoV-2).
   3839..4427    +  misc_feature   WPRE: woodchuck hepatitis virus posttranscriptional regulatory element
   4480..4601    -  polyA_signal   SV40 poly(A) signal: SV40 polyadenylation signal
   4624..4693    -  CDS            large T antigen (fragment): large T antigen from SV40 (simian virus 40)
   4716..4762    +  terminator     T7 terminator: transcription terminator for bacteriophage T7 RNA polymerase
   4792..4928    +  terminator     rrnG terminator: transcription terminator from the E. coli ribosomal RNA rrnG operon (Albrechtsen et al., 1991)
   4973..5044    +  misc_feature   3' β-globin insulator: insulator downstream of the human β-globin locus (Farrell et al., 2002)
   5089..5285    +  promoter       SV40 promoter: SV40 early promoter
   5299..6090    +  CDS            neo: KKA2_KLEPN - Also known as kan, nptII. Experimental evidence at protein level: Swiss-Prot protein existence level 1. Resistance to kanamycin, neomycin, paromomycin, ribostamycin, butirosin and gentamicin B. From Klebsiella pneumoniae.
   6104..6328    +  polyA_signal   bGH poly(A) signal: bovine growth hormone polyadenylation signal
   6524..7112    -  rep_origin     ori: high-copy-number ColE1/pMB1/pBR322/pUC origin of replication
   7284..7348    -  CDS            bla(M) (fragment): β-lactamase lacking the signal sequence; bla(M); allows cytosolic expression of β-lactamase
   7858..8718    +  CDS            AmpR: β-lactamase; bla; confers resistance to ampicillin, carbenicillin, and related antibiotics
   8731..8867    +  terminator     rrnG terminator: transcription terminator from the E. coli ribosomal RNA rrnG operon (Albrechtsen et al., 1991)
   9019..9090    +  misc_feature   5' β-globin insulator: insulator upstream of the human β-globin locus (Farrell et al., 2002)
   9095..9141    -  terminator     T7 terminator: transcription terminator for bacteriophage T7 RNA polymerase
   9159..9207    -  polyA_signal   poly(A) signal: synthetic polyadenylation signal
   9288..9591    +  enhancer       CMV enhancer: human cytomegalovirus immediate early enhancer
   9664..9681    -  promoter       CMV promoter (fragment): human cytomegalovirus (CMV) immediate early promoter
   9744..9795    +  promoter       CMVd2 promoter: truncated human cytomegalovirus (CMV) immediate early promoter that yields moderately reduced expression relative to the full-length promoter
   9929..10404   +  intron         β-globin intron: internally truncated intron from human β-globin
