[The description below was written by a language model from this plasmid's Addgene catalogue record and pLannotate feature annotations shown in this document.]
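Description:
pTwist-SARS-CoV-2 Spike-deltaC18 L981F (TTC) is a mammalian expression plasmid built on the Twist pTwist-CMV-BetaGlobin-WPRE-Neo backbone, made to supply SARS-CoV-2 spike glycoprotein carrying the single substitution L981F for pseudovirus production. It is propagated in E. coli from a high-copy ColE1/pUC-type origin under ampicillin selection (AmpR). A separate SV40 early promoter–neo–bGH poly(A) cassette provides a neomycin-class resistance marker that could be used for selection in mammalian cells.

The spike open reading frame spans about 3.8 kb. As the name indicates, it lacks the C-terminal 18 residues of the cytoplasmic tail, a truncation commonly used to improve spike incorporation into pseudotyped particles. The "TTC" in the name presumably denotes the codon used for the phenylalanine at position 981. Upstream, the annotated sequence shows a CMV enhancer, CMV promoter elements and a truncated human β-globin intron, which aids expression through splicing. This matches the CMV-BetaGlobin backbone name, whereas the catalogue field lists the promoter as CAG, a discrepancy the record does not resolve. Downstream of the coding sequence are a WPRE, which enhances transcript stability and expression, and an SV40 polyadenylation signal. The expression unit is flanked by β-globin insulator fragments together with bacterial and T7 transcription terminators and a synthetic poly(A) signal, which isolate it from read-through from neighbouring backbone elements.

The plasmid contains no viral packaging elements of its own. It serves as the envelope-expressing component, co-transfected with other components to make spike-pseudotyped particles. The associated work concerns escape of evolving SARS-CoV-2 from mRNA vaccine-induced humoral immunity, which suggests use in testing how this individual spike mutation affects antibody neutralisation.
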