Addgene plasmid #212486: pTwist-SARS-CoV-2 Spike-deltaC18 L981F (TTC)
Purpose: Encodes SARS-CoV-2 spike L981F for pseudovirus production
Depositing lab: Alejandro Balazs. Depositing organization: Massachusetts General Hospital. Publication: Ongoing evolution of SARS-CoV-2 drives escape from mRNA vaccine-induced humoral immunity. Roederer AL, Cao Y, Denis KS, Sheehan ML, Li CJ, Lam EC, Gregory DJ, Poznansky MC, Iafrate AJ, Canaday DH, Gravenstein S, Garcia-Beltran WF, Balazs AB. medRxiv [Preprint]. 2024 Mar 7:2024.03.05.24303815. doi: 10.1101/2024.03.05.24303815. PubMed 38496628.
Backbone
  Vector backbone: pTwist-CMV-BetaGlobin-WPRE-Neo
  Backbone manufacturer: Twist
  Vector type: Mammalian Expression
Growth in bacteria
  Bacterial resistance: Ampicillin, 100 μg/mL
  Growth temperature: 37°C
  Growth strain: DH5alpha
  Copy number: High Copy
Gene/Insert
  Gene/Insert name: SARS-CoV-2 Spike L981F
  Species: Severe acute respiratory syndrome coronavirus 2
  Mutation: L981F
  Entrez Gene: S (a.k.a. GU280_gp02, spike glycoprotein)
  Promoter: CAG
  Cloning method: Ligation Independent Cloning
Terms and licenses: Academic/Nonprofit Terms; Industry Terms: Not Available to Industry
Depositor comments: Please visit https://www.medrxiv.org/content/10.1101/2024.03.05.24303815v1 for medRxiv preprint.
How to cite: pTwist-SARS-CoV-2 Spike-deltaC18 L981F (TTC) was a gift from Alejandro Balazs (Addgene plasmid # 212486 ; http://n2t.net/addgene:212486 ; RRID:Addgene_212486)
